Addgene plasmid #236836: pBiT4.1-C [HiBiT-IRES-luc2/CMV/Blast] Vector
Purpose: Express IRES in Mammalian Cells under a CMV promoter
Depositing lab: Promega Corporation.
Backbone
  Vector backbone: pBiT4.1-C [CMV/HiBiT/Blast] Vector
  Vector type: Mammalian Expression
  Selectable markers: Blasticidin
Growth in bacteria
  Bacterial resistance: Kanamycin, 50 μg/mL
  Growth temperature: 37°C
  Growth strain: DH5alpha
  Copy number: High Copy
Gene/Insert
  Gene/Insert name: IRES
  Species: H. sapiens (human)
  Mutation: None
  Promoter: CMV
  Tag / fusion protein: HiBiT (N terminal on backbone)
  Cloning method: Other
Terms and licenses: Academic/Nonprofit Terms; Industry Terms
How to cite: pBiT4.1-C [HiBiT-IRES-luc2/CMV/Blast] Vector was a gift from Promega Corporation (Addgene plasmid # 236836)
