[The description below was written by a language model from this plasmid's Addgene catalogue record and pLannotate feature annotations shown in this document.]
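Description:
pBiT4.1-C [HiBiT-IRES-luc2/CMV/Blast] Vector is a 6.6 kb mammalian expression plasmid built on the pBiT4.1-C [CMV/HiBiT/Blast] backbone. It is maintained in E. coli at high copy through a ColE1/pUC-type origin and selected with kanamycin, using an EM7-driven neo/nptII gene. A single loxP site lies just upstream of this bacterial cassette. For selection in mammalian cells, a separate cassette on the opposite strand places the blasticidin S deaminase gene (BSD) under the SV40 enhancer/early promoter, followed by a synthetic poly(A) signal.

The main expression unit consists of the human CMV immediate-early enhancer and promoter, a chimeric β-globin/immunoglobulin intron that promotes efficient processing of the transcript, and a T7 promoter that could support in vitro transcription. Downstream sit an EMCV internal ribosome entry site and the synthetic firefly luciferase gene luc2, terminated by an SV40 poly(A) signal. The IRES allows cap-independent translation of luc2 from the same mRNA as an upstream open reading frame. A gene of interest cloned ahead of the IRES would therefore be co-expressed with firefly luciferase, which can serve as an internal reference for expression.

HiBiT is the small peptide that complements LgBiT to form active NanoBiT luciferase. It was not called by the automated annotation, although an unannotated gap between the T7 promoter and the IRES could hold it along with a cloning region. The catalogue lists the tag as N-terminal, whereas the "-C" in the vector name suggests a C-terminal fusion; the record does not resolve this. The catalogue also gives the insert species as human, but the annotated IRES is of viral (EMCV) origin. The short large T antigen and SET1 fragment hits are probably incidental annotation matches.
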