Features (pLannotate 1.2.2; 18 found; start..end, strand, type, name):
     24..105     -  polyA_signal   SV40 poly(A) signal: SV40 polyadenylation signal
    128..211     -  CDS            large T antigen (fragment): large T antigen from SV40 (simian virus 40)
    276..641     +  enhancer       CMV enhancer: human cytomegalovirus immediate early enhancer
    643..842     +  promoter       CMV promoter: human cytomegalovirus (CMV) immediate early promoter
    981..1113    +  intron         chimeric intron: chimera between introns from human β-globin and immunoglobulin heavy chain genes
   1157..1175    +  promoter       T7 promoter: promoter for bacteriophage T7 RNA polymerase
   1388..1939    +  misc_feature   IRES: internal ribosome entry site (IRES) of the encephalomyocarditis virus (EMCV)
   1939..3591    +  CDS            luciferase: firefly luciferase synthetic luc2 version of the luciferase gene
   3627..3654    +  CDS            SET1 (fragment): solubility-enhancement tag derived from T7 phage gene 10B
   3680..3801    -  polyA_signal   SV40 poly(A) signal: SV40 polyadenylation signal
   3824..3892    -  CDS            large T antigen (fragment): large T antigen from SV40 (simian virus 40)
   3916..3949    +  protein_bind   loxP: Cre-mediated recombination occurs in the 8-bp core sequence (GCATACAT). Cre recombinase
   3959..4006    +  promoter       EM7 promoter: synthetic bacterial promoter&nbsp
   4038..4829    +  CDS            neo: KKA2_KLEPN - Also known as kan, nptII. Experimental evidence at protein level: Swiss-Prot protein existence level 1. Resistance to kanamycin, neomycin, paromomycin, ribostamycin, butirosin and gentamicin B. From Klebsiella pneumoniae.
   4990..5578    -  rep_origin     ori: high-copy-number ColE1/pMB1/pBR322/pUC origin of replication
   5704..5752    -  polyA_signal   poly(A) signal: synthetic polyadenylation signal
   5776..6174    -  CDS            BSD: blasticidin S deaminase; Aspergillus terreus BSD; confers resistance to blasticidin
   6205..6562    -  promoter       SV40 promoter: SV40 enhancer and early promoter
>Addgene plasmid #236836 | pBiT4.1-C [HiBiT-IRES-luc2/CMV/Blast] Vector | addgene full sequence | sequence record 471837 | Addgene NGS Result
AAGACGCGTTAATTAAGACGTCGGCAGTGAAAAAAATGCTTTATTTGTGAAATTTGTGATGCTATTGCTT
TATTTGTAACCATTATAAGCTGCAATAAACAAGTTAACAACAACAATTGCATTCATTTTATGTTTCAGGT
TCAGGGGGAGGTGTGGGAGGTTTTTTAAAGCAAGTAAAACCTCTACAAATGTGGTATGGCTGATTATGAT
CCGCGGCCGCAATACGTCGACGTTATCAGCTGACTTCGTACGAGAGCCTAGGATTATGGCGCGCCACTAG
TTATTAATAGTAATCAATTACGGGGTCATTAGTTCATAGCCCATATATGGAGTTCCGCGTTACATAACTT
ACGGTAAATGGCCCGCCTGGCTGACCGCCCAACGACCCCCGCCCATTGACGTCAATAATGACGTATGTTC
CCATAGTAACGCCAATAGGGACTTTCCATTGACGTCAATGGGTGGAGTATTTACGGTAAACTGCCCACTT
GGCAGTACATCAAGTGTATCATATGCCAAGTCCGCCCCCTATTGACGTCAATGACGGTAAATGGCCCGCC
TGGCATTATGCCCAGTACATGACCTTACGGGACTTTCCTACTTGGCAGTACATCTACGTATTAGTCATCG
CTATTACCATGGTGATGCGGTTTTGGCAGTACACCAATGGGCGTGGATAGCGGTTTGACTCACGGGGATT
TCCAAGTCTCCACCCCATTGACGTCAATGGGAGTTTGTTTTGGCACCAAAATCAACGGGACTTTCCAAAA
TGTCGTAATAACCCCGCCCCGTTGACGCAAATGGGCGGTAGGCGTGTACGGTGGGAGGTCTATATAAGCA
GAGCTGGTTTAGTGAACCGTCAGATCACTAGAATCTTTATTGCGGTAGTTTATCACAGTTAAATTGCTAA
CGCAGTCAGTGCTTCTGACACAACAGTCTCGAACTTAAGCTGCAGAAGTTGGTCGTGAGGCACTGGGCAG
GTAAGTATCAAGGTTACAAGACAGGTTTAAGGAGACCAATAGAAACTGGGCTTGTCGAGACAGAGAAGAC
TCTTGCGTTTCTGATAGGCACCTATTGGTCTTACTGACATCCACTTTGCCTTTCTCTCCACAGGTGTCCA
CTCCCAGTTCAATTACAGCTCTTAAGGCTAGAGTATTAATACGACTCACTATAGGGGCGATCGCAACAAG
CTTCGGGAAGATCTGGAGCTAGCGGCGGGGGATCCGGTGGGAATTCTGGCTCGAGCGGTGGGAGCTCCGG
TGTGAGCGGCTGGCGGCTGTTCAAGAAGATTAGCTGACCGACCAAGCGACGCCCAACCTGCCATCACGGA
CCACAACGGTTTCCCTCTAGCGGGATCAATTCCGCCCCTCTCCCTCCCTCCCCCCTAACGTTACTGGCCG
AAGCCGCTTGGAATAAGGCCGGTGTGCGTTTGTCTATATGTTATTTTCCACCATATTGCCGTCTTTTGGC
AATGTGAGGGCCCGGAAACCTGGCCCTGTCTTCTTGACGAGCATTCCTAGGGGTCTTTCCCCTCTCGCCA
AAGGAATGCAAGGTCTGTTGAATGTCGTGAAGGAAGCAGTTCCTCTGGAAGCTTCTTGAAGACAAACAAC
GTCTGTAGCGACCCTTTGCAGGCAGCGGAACCCCCCACCTGGCGACAGGTGCCTCTGCGGCCAAAAGCCA
CGTGTATAAGATACACCTGCAAAGGCGGCACAACCCCAGTGCCACGTTGTGAGTTGGATAGTTGTGGAAA
GAGTCAAATGGCTCTCCTCAAGCGTATTCAACAAGGGGCTGAAGGATGCCCAGAAGGTACCCCATTGTAT
GGGATCTGATCTGGGGCCTCGGTGCACATGCTTTACATGTGTTTAGTCGAGGTTAAAAAACGTCTAGGCC
CCCCGAACCACGGGGACGTGGTTTTCCTTTGAAAAACACGATGATAATATGGAAGATGCCAAAAACATTA
AGAAGGGCCCAGCGCCATTCTACCCACTCGAAGACGGGACCGCCGGCGAGCAGCTGCACAAAGCCATGAA
GCGCTACGCCCTGGTGCCCGGCACCATCGCCTTTACCGACGCACATATCGAGGTGGACATTACCTACGCC
GAGTACTTCGAGATGAGCGTTCGGCTGGCAGAAGCTATGAAGCGCTATGGGCTGAATACAAACCATCGGA
TCGTGGTGTGCAGCGAGAATAGCTTGCAGTTCTTCATGCCCGTGTTGGGTGCCCTGTTCATCGGTGTGGC
TGTGGCCCCAGCTAACGACATCTACAACGAGCGCGAGCTGCTGAACAGCATGGGCATCAGCCAGCCCACC
GTCGTATTCGTGAGCAAGAAAGGGCTGCAAAAGATCCTCAACGTGCAAAAGAAGCTACCGATCATACAAA
AGATCATCATCATGGATAGCAAGACCGACTACCAGGGCTTCCAAAGCATGTACACCTTCGTGACTTCCCA
TTTGCCACCCGGCTTCAACGAGTACGACTTCGTGCCCGAGAGCTTCGACCGGGACAAAACCATCGCCCTG
ATCATGAACAGTAGTGGCAGTACCGGATTGCCCAAGGGCGTAGCCCTACCGCACCGCACCGCTTGTGTCC
GATTCAGTCATGCCCGCGACCCCATCTTCGGCAACCAGATCATCCCCGACACCGCTATCCTCAGCGTGGT
GCCATTTCACCACGGCTTCGGCATGTTCACCACGCTGGGCTACTTGATCTGCGGCTTTCGGGTCGTGCTC
ATGTACCGCTTCGAGGAGGAGCTATTCTTGCGCAGCTTGCAAGACTATAAGATTCAATCTGCCCTGCTGG
TGCCCACACTATTTAGCTTCTTCGCTAAGAGCACTCTCATCGACAAGTACGACCTAAGCAACTTGCACGA
GATCGCCAGCGGCGGGGCGCCGCTCAGCAAGGAGGTAGGTGAGGCCGTGGCCAAACGCTTCCACCTACCA
GGCATCCGCCAGGGCTACGGCCTGACAGAAACAACCAGCGCCATTCTGATCACCCCCGAAGGGGACGACA
AGCCTGGCGCAGTAGGCAAGGTGGTGCCCTTCTTCGAGGCTAAGGTGGTGGACTTGGACACCGGTAAGAC
ACTGGGTGTGAACCAGCGCGGCGAGCTGTGCGTCCGTGGCCCCATGATCATGAGCGGCTACGTTAACAAC
CCCGAGGCTACAAACGCTCTCATCGACAAGGACGGCTGGCTGCACAGCGGCGACATCGCCTACTGGGACG
AGGACGAGCACTTCTTCATCGTGGACCGGCTGAAGAGCCTGATCAAATACAAGGGCTACCAGGTAGCCCC
AGCCGAACTGGAGAGCATCCTGCTGCAACACCCCAACATCTTCGACGCCGGGGTCGCCGGCCTGCCCGAC
GACGATGCCGGCGAGCTGCCCGCCGCAGTCGTCGTGCTGGAACACGGTAAAACCATGACCGAGAAGGAGA
TCGTGGACTATGTGGCCAGCCAGGTTACAACCGCCAAGAAGCTGCGCGGTGGTGTTGTGTTCGTGGACGA
GGTGCCTAAAGGACTGACCGGCAAGTTGGACGCCCGCAAGATCCGCGAGATTCTCATTAAGGCCAAGAAG
GGCGGCAAGATCGCCGTGTAAGTTTAAACGGCCGCGACTCTAGACTGCAGGCATGCAAGCTGATTTGGCT
GCTGCCACCGCTGAGCAAGGCCGCTTCGAGCAGACATGATAAGATACATTGATGAGTTTGGACAAACCAC
AACTAGAATGCAGTGAAAAAAATGCTTTATTTGTGAAATTTGTGATGCTATTGCTTTATTTGTAACCATT
ATAAGCTGCAATAAACAAGTTAACAACAACAATTGCATTCATTTTATGTTTCAGGTTCAGGGGGAGATGT
GGGAGGTTTTTTTAAGCAAGTAAAACCTCTACAAATGTGGTAAAATCTTAATTAAGACTTCTAATATAAC
TTCGTATAGCATACATTATACGAAGTTATGGTTCCACTGTTGACAATTAATCATCGGCATAGTATATCGG
CATAGTATAATACGACAAGGTGAGGAACTAAACCCAGGAGGCAGATCATGATTGAACAAGATGGATTGCA
CGCAGGTTCTCCGGCCGCTTGGGTGGAGAGGCTATTCGGCTATGACTGGGCACAACAGACAATCGGCTGC
TCTGATGCCGCCGTGTTCCGGCTGTCAGCGCAGGGGCGCCCGGTTCTTTTTGTCAAGACCGACCTGTCCG
GTGCCCTGAATGAACTGCAGGACGAGGCAGCGCGGCTATCGTGGCTGGCCACGACGGGCGTTCCTTGCGC
AGCTGTGCTCGACGTTGTCACTGAAGCGGGAAGGGACTGGCTGCTATTGGGCGAAGTGCCGGGGCAGGAT
CTCCTGTCATCTCACCTTGCTCCTGCCGAGAAAGTATCCATCATGGCTGATGCAATGCGGCGGCTGCATA
CGCTTGATCCGGCTACCTGCCCATTCGACCACCAAGCGAAACATCGCATCGAGCGAGCACGTACTCGGAT
GGAAGCCGGTCTTGTCGATCAGGATGATCTGGACGAAGAGCATCAGGGGCTCGCGCCAGCCGAACTGTTC
GCCAGGCTCAAGGCGCGCATGCCCGACGGCGAGGATCTCGTCGTGACCCATGGCGATGCCTGCTTGCCGA
ATATCATGGTGGAAAATGGCCGCTTTTCTGGATTCATCGACTGTGGCCGGCTGGGTGTGGCGGACCGCTA
TCAGGACATAGCGTTGGCTACCCGTGATATTGCTGAAGAGCTTGGCGGCGAATGGGCTGACCGCTTCCTC
GTGCTTTACGGTATCGCCGCTCCCGATTCGCAGCGCATCGCCTTCTATCGCCTTCTTGACGAGTTCTTCT
GATTCGAAATGACCGACCAAGCGACGCCCAACCGGTATCAGCTCACTCAAAGGCGGTAATACGGTTATCC
ACAGAATCAGGGGATAACGCAGGAAAGAACATGTGAGCAAAAGGCCAGCAAAAGGCCAGGAACCGTAAAA
AGGCCGCGTTGCTGGCGTTTTTCCATAGGCTCCGCCCCCCTGACGAGCATCACAAAAATCGACGCTCAAG
TCAGAGGTGGCGAAACCCGACAGGACTATAAAGATACCAGGCGTTTCCCCCTGGAAGCTCCCTCGTGCGC
TCTCCTGTTCCGACCCTGCCGCTTACCGGATACCTGTCCGCCTTTCTCCCTTCGGGAAGCGTGGCGCTTT
CTCATAGCTCACGCTGTAGGTATCTCAGTTCGGTGTAGGTCGTTCGCTCCAAGCTGGGCTGTGTGCACGA
ACCCCCCGTTCAGCCCGACCGCTGCGCCTTATCCGGTAACTATCGTCTTGAGTCCAACCCGGTAAGACAC
GACTTATCGCCACTGGCAGCAGCCACTGGTAACAGGATTAGCAGAGCGAGGTATGTAGGCGGTGCTACAG
AGTTCTTGAAGTGGTGGCCTAACTACGGCTACACTAGAAGGACAGTATTTGGTATCTGCGCTCTGCTGAA
GCCAGTTACCTTCGGAAAAAGAGTTGGTAGCTCTTGATCCGGCAAACAAACCACCGCTGGTAGCGGTGGT
TTTTTTGTTTGCAAGCAGCAGATTACGCGCAGAAAAAAAGGATTTCAAGAAGATCCTTTGATCTTTTCTA
CGGGGTCTGACGCTCAGTGGAACGAAAACTCACGTTAAGGGATTTTGGTCATGAGATTATCAAAAAGGAT
CTTCACCTAGATCCTTTTATAGTCCGGAATCGTCACACAAAAAACCAACACACAGATGTAATGAAAATAA
AGATATTTTATTGCGGCCATCGTGATGGCTAGAGTTTAGCCCTCCCACACATAACCAGAGGGCAGCAATT
CACGAATCCCAACTGCCGTCGGCTGTCCATCACTGTCCTTCACTATGGCTTTGATCCCAGGATGCAGATC
GAGAAGCACCTGTCGGCACCGTCCGCAGGGGCTCAAGATGCCCCTGTTCTCATTTCCGATCGCGACGATA
CAAGTCAGGTTGCCAGCTGCCGCAGCAGCAGCAGTGCCCAGCACCACGAGTTCTGCACAAGGTCCCCCAG
TAAAATGATATACATTGACACCAGTGAAGATGCGGCCGTCGCTAGAGAGAGCTGCGCTGGCGACGCTGTA
GTCTTCAGAGATGGGGATGCTGTTGATTGTAGCCGTTGCTCTTTCAATGAGGGTGGATTCTTCTTGAGAC
AAAGGCTTGGCCATGGTGGCGCTAGTGTCAGAAGAATCGAGCTTTTTGCAAAAGCCTAGGCCTCCAAAAA
AGCCTCCTCACTACTTCTGGAATAGCTCAGAGGCCGAGGCGGCCTCGGCCTCTGCATAAATAAAAAAAAT
TAGTCAGCCATGGGGCGGAGAATGGGCGGAACTGGGCGGAGTTAGGGGCGGGATGGGCGGAGTTAGGGGC
GGGACTATGGTTGCTGACTAATTGAGATGCATGCTTTGCATACTTCTGCCTGCTGGGGAGCCTGGGGACT
TTCCACACCTGGTTGCTGACTAATTGAGATGCATGCTTTGCATACTTCTGCCTGCTGGGGAGCCTGGGGA
CTTTCCACACCCTAACTGACACACATTCCACAGCTGGTTCTTTCCGCCTCAGAAGGTACCTAACCAAGTT
CCTCTTTCAGAGGTTATTTCAGGCCATGGTGCTGCGC
